LOCUS       Exported 5400 bp ds-DNA circular SYN 12-MAY-2021
DEFINITION  Homology arms and mEGFP-linker sequence for N-terminus tagging of
            human SON.
ACCESSION   .
VERSION     .
KEYWORDS    AICSDP-82:SON-mEGFP
SOURCE      synthetic DNA construct
  ORGANISM  synthetic DNA construct
REFERENCE   1 (bases 1 to 5400)
  TITLE     Allen Institute for Cell Sciences Plasmids
  JOURNAL   Unpublished
REFERENCE   2 (bases 1 to 5400)
  AUTHORS   .
  TITLE     Direct Submission
  JOURNAL   Exported May 12, 2021 from SnapGene Server 1.1.58
            http://www.snapgene.com
FEATURES             Location/Qualifiers
     source          1..5400
                     /organism="synthetic DNA construct"
                     /mol_type="other DNA"
     rep_origin      complement(61..649)
                     /direction=LEFT
                     /label=ori
                     /note="high-copy-number ColE1/pMB1/pBR322/pUC origin of
                     replication"
     primer_bind     complement(141..160)
                     /label=pBR322ori-F
                     /note="pBR322 origin, forward primer"
     CDS             complement(820..1680)
                     /codon_start=1
                     /gene="bla"
                     /product="beta-lactamase"
                     /label=AmpR
                     /note="confers resistance to ampicillin, carbenicillin, and
                     related antibiotics"
                     /translation="MSIQHFRVALIPFFAAFCLPVFAHPETLVKVKDAEDQLGARVGYI
                     ELDLNSGKILESFRPEERFPMMSTFKVLLCGAVLSRIDAGQEQLGRRIHYSQNDLVEYS
                     PVTEKHLTDGMTVRELCSAAITMSDNTAANLLLTTIGGPKELTAFLHNMGDHVTRLDRW
                     EPELNEAIPNDERDTTMPVAMATTLRKLLTGELLTLASRQQLIDWMEADKVAGPLLRSA
                     LPAGWFIADKSGAGERGSRGIIAALGPDGKPSRIVVIYTTGSQATMDERNRQIAEIGAS
                     LIKHW"
     primer_bind     1443..1462
                     /label=Amp-R
                     /note="Ampicillin resistance gene, reverse primer"
     promoter        complement(1681..1785)
                     /gene="bla"
                     /label=AmpR promoter
     primer_bind     1853..1871
                     /label=pBRforEco
                     /note="pBR322 vectors, upsteam of EcoRI site, forward
                     primer"
     primer_bind     complement(1909..1931)
                     /label=pGEX 3'
                     /note="pGEX vectors, reverse primer"
     primer_bind     2031..2050
                     /label=pRS-marker
                     /note="pRS vectors, use to sequence yeast selectable
                     marker"
     primer_bind     2244..2266
                     /label=M13/pUC Forward
                     /note="In lacZ gene"
     primer_bind     2258..2275
                     /label=M13 Forward
                     /note="In lacZ gene. Also called M13-F20 or M13 (-21)
                     Forward"
     primer_bind     2259..2275
                     /label=M13 fwd
                     /note="common sequencing primer, one of multiple similar
                     variants"
     CDS             3293..4009
                     /codon_start=1
                     /product="enhanced GFP with monomerizing A206K mutation
                     (Zacharias et al., 2002)"
                     /label=mEGFP
                     /note="mammalian codon-optimized"
                     /translation="MVSKGEELFTGVVPILVELDGDVNGHKFSVSGEGEGDATYGKLTL
                     KFICTTGKLPVPWPTLVTTLTYGVQCFSRYPDHMKQHDFFKSAMPEGYVQERTIFFKDD
                     GNYKTRAEVKFEGDTLVNRIELKGIDFKEDGNILGHKLEYNYNSHNVYIMADKQKNGIK
                     VNFKIRHNIEDGSVQLADHYQQNTPIGDGPVLLPDNHYLSTQSKLSKDPNEKRDHMVLL
                     EFVTAAGITLGMDELYK"
     primer_bind     complement(3338..3359)
                     /label=EGFP-N
                     /note="EGFP, reverse primer"
     primer_bind     complement(3599..3618)
                     /label=EXFP-R
                     /note="For distinguishing EGFP variants, reverse primer"
     primer_bind     3946..3967
                     /label=EGFP-C
                     /note="EGFP, forward primer"
     primer_bind     complement(5059..5075)
                     /label=M13 rev
                     /note="common sequencing primer, one of multiple similar
                     variants"
     primer_bind     complement(5059..5075)
                     /label=M13 Reverse
                     /note="In lacZ gene. Also called M13-rev"
     primer_bind     complement(5072..5094)
                     /label=M13/pUC Reverse
                     /note="In lacZ gene"
     protein_bind    5083..5099
                     /label=lac operator
                     /bound_moiety="lac repressor encoded by lacI"
                     /note="The lac repressor binds to the lac operator to
                     inhibit transcription in E. coli. This inhibition can be
                     relieved by adding lactose or
                     isopropyl-beta-D-thiogalactopyranoside (IPTG)."
     promoter        complement(5107..5137)
                     /label=lac promoter
                     /note="promoter for the E. coli lac operon"
     protein_bind    5152..5173
                     /label=CAP binding site
                     /bound_moiety="E. coli catabolite activator protein"
                     /note="CAP binding activates transcription in the presence
                     of cAMP."
     primer_bind     complement(5290..5307)
                     /label=L4440
                     /note="L4440 vector, forward primer"
ORIGIN
        1 catgtgagca aaaggccagc aaaaggccag gaaccgtaaa aaggccgcgt tgctggcgtt
       61 tttccatagg ctccgccccc ctgacgagca tcacaaaaat cgacgctcaa gtcagaggtg
      121 gcgaaacccg acaggactat aaagatacca ggcgtttccc cctggaagct ccctcgtgcg
      181 ctctcctgtt ccgaccctgc cgcttaccgg atacctgtcc gcctttctcc cttcgggaag
      241 cgtggcgctt tctcatagct cacgctgtag gtatctcagt tcggtgtagg tcgttcgctc
      301 caagctgggc tgtgtgcacg aaccccccgt tcagcccgac cgctgcgcct tatccggtaa
      361 ctatcgtctt gagtccaacc cggtaagaca cgacttatcg ccactggcag cagccactgg
      421 taacaggatt agcagagcga ggtatgtagg cggtgctaca gagttcttga agtggtggcc
      481 taactacggc tacactagaa gaacagtatt tggtatctgc gctctgctga agccagttac
      541 cttcggaaaa agagttggta gctcttgatc cggcaaacaa accaccgctg gtagcggtgg
      601 tttttttgtt tgcaagcagc agattacgcg cagaaaaaaa ggatctcaag aagatccttt
      661 gatcttttct acggggtctg acgctcagtg gaacgaaaac tcacgttaag ggattttggt
      721 catgagatta tcaaaaagga tcttcaccta gatcctttta aattaaaaat gaagttttaa
      781 atcaatctaa agtatatatg agtaaacttg gtctgacagt taccaatgct taatcagtga
      841 ggcacctatc tcagcgatct gtctatttcg ttcatccata gttgcctgac tccccgtcgt
      901 gtagataact acgatacggg agggcttacc atctggcccc agtgctgcaa tgataccgcg
      961 agacccacgc tcaccggctc cagatttatc agcaataaac cagccagccg gaagggccga
     1021 gcgcagaagt ggtcctgcaa ctttatccgc ctccatccag tctattaatt gttgccggga
     1081 agctagagta agtagttcgc cagttaatag tttgcgcaac gttgttgcca ttgctacagg
     1141 catcgtggtg tcacgctcgt cgtttggtat ggcttcattc agctccggtt cccaacgatc
     1201 aaggcgagtt acatgatccc ccatgttgtg caaaaaagcg gttagctcct tcggtcctcc
     1261 gatcgttgtc agaagtaagt tggccgcagt gttatcactc atggttatgg cagcactgca
     1321 taattctctt actgtcatgc catccgtaag atgcttttct gtgactggtg agtactcaac
     1381 caagtcattc tgagaatagt gtatgcggcg accgagttgc tcttgcccgg cgtcaatacg
     1441 ggataatacc gcgccacata gcagaacttt aaaagtgctc atcattggaa aacgttcttc
     1501 ggggcgaaaa ctctcaagga tcttaccgct gttgagatcc agttcgatgt aacccactcg
     1561 tgcacccaac tgatcttcag catcttttac tttcaccagc gtttctgggt gagcaaaaac
     1621 aggaaggcaa aatgccgcaa aaaagggaat aagggcgaca cggaaatgtt gaatactcat
     1681 actcttcctt tttcaatatt attgaagcat ttatcagggt tattgtctca tgagcggata
     1741 catatttgaa tgtatttaga aaaataaaca aataggggtt ccgcgcacat ttccccgaaa
     1801 agtgccacct gacgtctaag aaaccattat tatcatgaca ttaacctata aaaataggcg
     1861 tatcacgagg ccctttcgtc tcgcgcgttt cggtgatgac ggtgaaaacc tctgacacat
     1921 gcagctcccg gagacggtca cagcttgtct gtaagcggat gccgggagca gacaagcccg
     1981 tcagggcgcg tcagcgggtg ttggcgggtg tcggggctgg cttaactatg cggcatcaga
     2041 gcagattgta ctgagagtgc accatatgcg gtgtgaaata ccgcacagat gcgtaaggag
     2101 aaaataccgc atcaggcgcc attcgccatt caggctgcgc aactgttggg aagggcgatc
     2161 ggtgcgggcc tcttcgctat tacgccagct ggcgaaaggg ggatgtgctg caaggcgatt
     2221 aagttgggta acgccagggt tttcccagtc acgacgttgt aaaacgacgg ccagtgaatt
     2281 gacgcgtatt gggatcccgc tcgccggaag tcggcccacc gggaccggcg cgggaccagc
     2341 gcggcaccgc ccctcactgc cccgccctac gacggcttcc ctgccccatt ggtccgcgcg
     2401 gccctgggtc tccgcggcga gaatctagtc tgattccctc ccgccctggg cgctgcctga
     2461 ctgctcccca gccgagacac ccaagcctta gcacgtttat aatgtgacag tggtacgggg
     2521 tgccacgcag tgtttccagg agcgccgggg gggagcgcca aaatgctaaa cccattctta
     2581 gccaattgtg cgccgctcac gagtcagagc tgagcagcta ccgcggaaaa atctcgtgac
     2641 acgcctgact cctgatgaga ctaaaatgca ccgggctttg aatgccggtc gcttaggaca
     2701 tccggcctat tgctaaaaaa aaaaatgagg ctggttatag aacgcactgg ggaagacaca
     2761 gggcaacagc gagttcctcc tctcacatgc cagtgggggc gggggctgaa aaattctctc
     2821 ccggatgcat atccctgtcg aaactgaact tggcgccacc tgagagcgcc tgaaagccgt
     2881 gtgttaaaca ccgggttgcc cttcttgctc ttcttcctct tcgcctttaa tctcaggcac
     2941 ttagcaagcc tgttaaggct cccaaacact gctggggact gacaacttat gcggacacgg
     3001 tcgcctcaag agagacggct cctgtaatgg cgcctgcgtc agacactaac atggcggaca
     3061 tagtcgtgcg cggcgcaaac gtcagcacct ctaccccagc cgctcagaaa cagcagagga
     3121 gagcagggcc gtgctcactg attggtccct cggtggagcg ggccggaccg ggcattccct
     3181 ttggagccaa tcaggaaggc gagagaccga attggccgct gcgcctcctc ccgaggcatg
     3241 ctgggagcct ggaggactag cgaggaggag ttgagagaac ggagcggacg ccatggtgag
     3301 caagggcgag gagctgttca ccggggtggt gcccatcctg gtcgagctgg acggcgacgt
     3361 aaacggccac aagttcagcg tgtccggcga gggcgagggc gatgccacct acggcaagct
     3421 gaccctgaag ttcatctgca ccaccggcaa gctgcccgtg ccctggccca ccctcgtgac
     3481 caccctgacc tacggcgtgc agtgcttcag ccgctacccc gaccacatga agcagcacga
     3541 cttcttcaag tccgccatgc ccgaaggcta cgtccaggag cgcaccatct tcttcaagga
     3601 cgacggcaac tacaagaccc gcgccgaggt gaagttcgag ggcgacaccc tggtgaaccg
     3661 catcgagctg aagggcatcg acttcaagga ggacggcaac atcctggggc acaagctgga
     3721 gtacaactac aacagccaca acgtctatat catggccgac aagcagaaga acggcatcaa
     3781 ggtgaacttc aagatccgcc acaacatcga ggacggcagc gtgcagctcg ccgaccacta
     3841 ccagcagaac acccccatcg gcgacggccc cgtgctgctg cccgacaacc actacctgag
     3901 cacccagtcc aagctgagca aagaccccaa cgagaagcgc gatcacatgg tcctgctgga
     3961 gttcgtgacc gccgccggga tcactctcgg catggacgag ctgtacaaga gcggcctgag
     4021 aagcgcgaca aacatcgagc agatctttag gtctttcgtc gtcagtaaat tccgggaaat
     4081 tcaacaggag ctttccaggt aaacgcctcc cagattcttc tgctcccaac ggaccgttag
     4141 gccctcacct agccttcttt ggcacctttc ttcggagacg cagtcgttcc ccggctcagg
     4201 ccccgctagg gccccgcctg ggcctgggat ccattttccg ggcccccccc aaccgccccc
     4261 ccagccgctc ccttcctttt ccctcgagga acttcgcctt ttccgaggta acccaagact
     4321 ccctgtttca gaaccgagtt aagatgttca cccttctccc ctgtttgggt cccccctgcc
     4381 gtttagctac tcgtaggccc ggttgtccgc cagggacggg cctagttcct tcctcagctc
     4441 ctcctccgcc gccgcgtatc ccctccccct ctccgcctcc gcggattttg ccggccggtg
     4501 cctatgaccg gaaagggtct ctaacggccg tttcttggtt aatcttaaat cctctttatt
     4561 attgcgagct tcagaccgct tgggggtctg gatctattaa taagattatt cggggcctag
     4621 tgtcctgtag tatctgtcag ccgttctgat agttaaatgt ttcaattaaa acgaactcaa
     4681 actgatgcac ttgctagttt gttaaaatac tcgagataaa gatggaaggg gactttgaaa
     4741 tggttgcgat taattacagc aagtgaaagt ggactttgtg tgtaggtcta ttattttctt
     4801 gctacccctg ccccagttga cacgctattt ttgtcattgc tggtagactt tacataattt
     4861 gcgcttggct tcacaaaatt tgaaggcgaa gagattgtta aagaaatggt tgtttactta
     4921 ggaaaatagt gtgtcatgtt cagcggttgt ctctcgatat ttgcttttgt ataagatact
     4981 catttcttta aagtacagaa gtaggaaaga gatcttgaaa cgtaatccca atggcgcgcc
     5041 gagcttggcg taatcatggt catagctgtt tcctgtgtga aattgttatc cgctcacaat
     5101 tccacacaac atacgagccg gaagcataaa gtgtaaagcc tggggtgcct aatgagtgag
     5161 ctaactcaca ttaattgcgt tgcgctcact gcccgctttc cagtcgggaa acctgtcgtg
     5221 ccagctgcat taatgaatcg gccaacgcgc ggggagaggc ggtttgcgta ttgggcgctc
     5281 ttccgcttcc tcgctcactg actcgctgcg ctcggtcgtt cggctgcggc gagcggtatc
     5341 agctcactca aaggcggtaa tacggttatc cacagaatca ggggataacg caggaaagaa
//
