[The description below was written by a language model from this plasmid's Addgene catalogue record and the feature table of its GenBank file.]
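Description:
AICSDP-82:SON-mEGFP is a 5.4 kb circular donor template plasmid for CRISPR/Cas9-mediated homology-directed repair, built in the pUC57 cloning backbone. It is maintained in E. coli through a high-copy ColE1/pUC-type origin and selected with ampicillin via the beta-lactamase gene and its native promoter. The remaining backbone features are remnants of the lacZ cloning region (lac promoter, lac operator, CAP binding site) and standard M13 sequencing primer sites that flank the insert. Although it is catalogued as a mammalian expression/CRISPR vector, no mammalian promoter, polyadenylation signal or mammalian selection marker is annotated. This fits a design in which the tag is expressed only after integration at the endogenous locus.

The 2,729 bp insert consists of human SON genomic homology arms surrounding a mammalian codon-optimized mEGFP coding sequence (EGFP carrying the monomerizing A206K mutation) followed by a short five-residue linker. This places the fluorescent protein in frame at the N-terminus of SON. The arms themselves are not annotated in the feature tables, but the position of mEGFP in both the full and insert-only records implies roughly 1 kb of flanking sequence on each side. The arms carry point mutations that disrupt the crRNA binding sites, which prevents Cas9 from re-cutting the donor or the edited allele, and they also include homozygous SNPs specific to the WTC-11 line. The plasmid has been used with locus-specific Cas9 reagents, which it does not itself encode, to tag endogenous SON in WTC-11 human induced pluripotent stem cells. The depositor notes that transfected cells can vary in fluorescence intensity, so sorting, subcloning and PCR-based screening are advised to identify precisely edited clones.
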