Addgene plasmid #133964: AICSDP-82:SON-mEGFP
Purpose: Homology arms and mEGFP-linker sequence for N-terminus tagging of human SON
Depositing lab: Allen Institute for Cell Science. Depositing organization: Allen Institute.
Backbone
  Vector backbone: pUC57
  Vector type: Mammalian Expression, CRISPR
Growth in bacteria
  Bacterial resistance: Ampicillin, 100 μg/mL
  Growth temperature: 37°C
  Growth strain: DH5alpha
  Copy number: High Copy
Gene/Insert
  Gene/Insert name: SON Homology Arms with mEGFP-linker
  Species: H. sapiens (human)
  Insert size (bp): 2729
  Mutation: homology arms contain point mutations to disrupt crRNA binding sites used, and WTC-11 specific homozygous SNP(s)
  Entrez Gene: SON (a.k.a. BASS1, C21orf50, DBP-5, NREBP, SON3, TOKIMS)
  Tag / fusion protein: mEGFP-linker (N terminal on insert)
  Cloning method: Unknown
Terms and licenses: Academic/Nonprofit Terms; Industry Terms
Depositor comments: This plasmid has been used with locus-specific CRISPR/Cas9 to add a mEGFP tag to the N-terminus of human SON in WTC-11 human induced pluripotent stem cells by the Allen Institute for Cell Science. Linker (AA) sequence: SGLRS. After protein tagging using this donor template plasmid and CRISPR/Cas9 reagents, transfected cells may exhibit varying intensity levels of fluorescence, likely due to editing precision. To obtain cells of uniform intensity levels, see our protocol for fluorescence-assisted cell sorting and subcloning of transfected cells (https://www.allencell.org/instructional-videos-and-tutorials-for-cell-methods.html) Further, we recommend PCR-based assays for identifying precisely edited clones as previously described (https://www.molbiolcell.org/doi/abs/10.1091/mbc.e17-03-0209) For more information on the entire plasmid collection, please see https://www.addgene.org/allen-institute-cell-science/ .
How to cite: AICSDP-82:SON-mEGFP was a gift from Allen Institute for Cell Science (Addgene plasmid # 133964 ; http://n2t.net/addgene:133964 ; RRID:Addgene_133964)
