LOCUS       Exported 2729 bp ds-DNA linear SYN 18-MAY-2021
DEFINITION  Homology arms and mEGFP-linker sequence for N-terminus tagging of
            human SON.
ACCESSION   .
VERSION     .
KEYWORDS    AICSDP-82:SON-mEGFP
SOURCE      synthetic DNA construct
  ORGANISM  synthetic DNA construct
REFERENCE   1 (bases 1 to 2729)
  TITLE     Allen Institute for Cell Sciences Plasmids
  JOURNAL   Unpublished
REFERENCE   2 (bases 1 to 2729)
  AUTHORS   .
  TITLE     Direct Submission
  JOURNAL   Exported May 18, 2021 from SnapGene Server 1.1.58
            http://www.snapgene.com
FEATURES             Location/Qualifiers
     source          1..2729
                     /organism="synthetic DNA construct"
                     /mol_type="other DNA"
     CDS             998..1714
                     /codon_start=1
                     /product="enhanced GFP with monomerizing A206K mutation
                     (Zacharias et al., 2002)"
                     /label=mEGFP
                     /note="mammalian codon-optimized"
                     /translation="MVSKGEELFTGVVPILVELDGDVNGHKFSVSGEGEGDATYGKLTL
                     KFICTTGKLPVPWPTLVTTLTYGVQCFSRYPDHMKQHDFFKSAMPEGYVQERTIFFKDD
                     GNYKTRAEVKFEGDTLVNRIELKGIDFKEDGNILGHKLEYNYNSHNVYIMADKQKNGIK
                     VNFKIRHNIEDGSVQLADHYQQNTPIGDGPVLLPDNHYLSTQSKLSKDPNEKRDHMVLL
                     EFVTAAGITLGMDELYK"
     primer_bind     complement(1043..1064)
                     /label=EGFP-N
                     /note="EGFP, reverse primer"
     primer_bind     complement(1304..1323)
                     /label=EXFP-R
                     /note="For distinguishing EGFP variants, reverse primer"
     primer_bind     1651..1672
                     /label=EGFP-C
                     /note="EGFP, forward primer"
ORIGIN
        1 cccgctcgcc ggaagtcggc ccaccgggac cggcgcggga ccagcgcggc accgcccctc
       61 actgccccgc cctacgacgg cttccctgcc ccattggtcc gcgcggccct gggtctccgc
      121 ggcgagaatc tagtctgatt ccctcccgcc ctgggcgctg cctgactgct ccccagccga
      181 gacacccaag ccttagcacg tttataatgt gacagtggta cggggtgcca cgcagtgttt
      241 ccaggagcgc cgggggggag cgccaaaatg ctaaacccat tcttagccaa ttgtgcgccg
      301 ctcacgagtc agagctgagc agctaccgcg gaaaaatctc gtgacacgcc tgactcctga
      361 tgagactaaa atgcaccggg ctttgaatgc cggtcgctta ggacatccgg cctattgcta
      421 aaaaaaaaaa tgaggctggt tatagaacgc actggggaag acacagggca acagcgagtt
      481 cctcctctca catgccagtg ggggcggggg ctgaaaaatt ctctcccgga tgcatatccc
      541 tgtcgaaact gaacttggcg ccacctgaga gcgcctgaaa gccgtgtgtt aaacaccggg
      601 ttgcccttct tgctcttctt cctcttcgcc tttaatctca ggcacttagc aagcctgtta
      661 aggctcccaa acactgctgg ggactgacaa cttatgcgga cacggtcgcc tcaagagaga
      721 cggctcctgt aatggcgcct gcgtcagaca ctaacatggc ggacatagtc gtgcgcggcg
      781 caaacgtcag cacctctacc ccagccgctc agaaacagca gaggagagca gggccgtgct
      841 cactgattgg tccctcggtg gagcgggccg gaccgggcat tccctttgga gccaatcagg
      901 aaggcgagag accgaattgg ccgctgcgcc tcctcccgag gcatgctggg agcctggagg
      961 actagcgagg aggagttgag agaacggagc ggacgccatg gtgagcaagg gcgaggagct
     1021 gttcaccggg gtggtgccca tcctggtcga gctggacggc gacgtaaacg gccacaagtt
     1081 cagcgtgtcc ggcgagggcg agggcgatgc cacctacggc aagctgaccc tgaagttcat
     1141 ctgcaccacc ggcaagctgc ccgtgccctg gcccaccctc gtgaccaccc tgacctacgg
     1201 cgtgcagtgc ttcagccgct accccgacca catgaagcag cacgacttct tcaagtccgc
     1261 catgcccgaa ggctacgtcc aggagcgcac catcttcttc aaggacgacg gcaactacaa
     1321 gacccgcgcc gaggtgaagt tcgagggcga caccctggtg aaccgcatcg agctgaaggg
     1381 catcgacttc aaggaggacg gcaacatcct ggggcacaag ctggagtaca actacaacag
     1441 ccacaacgtc tatatcatgg ccgacaagca gaagaacggc atcaaggtga acttcaagat
     1501 ccgccacaac atcgaggacg gcagcgtgca gctcgccgac cactaccagc agaacacccc
     1561 catcggcgac ggccccgtgc tgctgcccga caaccactac ctgagcaccc agtccaagct
     1621 gagcaaagac cccaacgaga agcgcgatca catggtcctg ctggagttcg tgaccgccgc
     1681 cgggatcact ctcggcatgg acgagctgta caagagcggc ctgagaagcg cgacaaacat
     1741 cgagcagatc tttaggtctt tcgtcgtcag taaattccgg gaaattcaac aggagctttc
     1801 caggtaaacg cctcccagat tcttctgctc ccaacggacc gttaggccct cacctagcct
     1861 tctttggcac ctttcttcgg agacgcagtc gttccccggc tcaggccccg ctagggcccc
     1921 gcctgggcct gggatccatt ttccgggccc cccccaaccg cccccccagc cgctcccttc
     1981 cttttccctc gaggaacttc gccttttccg aggtaaccca agactccctg tttcagaacc
     2041 gagttaagat gttcaccctt ctcccctgtt tgggtccccc ctgccgttta gctactcgta
     2101 ggcccggttg tccgccaggg acgggcctag ttccttcctc agctcctcct ccgccgccgc
     2161 gtatcccctc cccctctccg cctccgcgga ttttgccggc cggtgcctat gaccggaaag
     2221 ggtctctaac ggccgtttct tggttaatct taaatcctct ttattattgc gagcttcaga
     2281 ccgcttgggg gtctggatct attaataaga ttattcgggg cctagtgtcc tgtagtatct
     2341 gtcagccgtt ctgatagtta aatgtttcaa ttaaaacgaa ctcaaactga tgcacttgct
     2401 agtttgttaa aatactcgag ataaagatgg aaggggactt tgaaatggtt gcgattaatt
     2461 acagcaagtg aaagtggact ttgtgtgtag gtctattatt ttcttgctac ccctgcccca
     2521 gttgacacgc tatttttgtc attgctggta gactttacat aatttgcgct tggcttcaca
     2581 aaatttgaag gcgaagagat tgttaaagaa atggttgttt acttaggaaa atagtgtgtc
     2641 atgttcagcg gttgtctctc gatatttgct tttgtataag atactcattt ctttaaagta
     2701 cagaagtagg aaagagatct tgaaacgta
//
